Addgene plasmid #100454: pCMV_mEm_4GS_LF82_605
Purpose: Mammalian expression of E. coli LF82_605 CDS fused to mEmerald
Depositing lab: Alan Huett. Depositing organization: University of Nottingham. Publication: A multi-phenotypic imaging screen to identify bacterial effectors by exogenous expression in a HeLa cell line. Collins A, Huett A. Sci Data. 2018 May 15;5:180081. doi: 10.1038/sdata.2018.81. PubMed 29762554.
Backbone
  Vector backbone: pCMV
  Backbone size w/o insert (bp): 4502
  Vector type: Mammalian Expression
Growth in bacteria
  Bacterial resistance: Ampicillin, 100 μg/mL
  Growth temperature: 37°C
  Growth strain: XL1 Blue
  Copy number: High Copy
Gene/Insert
  Gene/Insert name: LF82_605
  Insert size (bp): 873
  Promoter: CMV
  Tag / fusion protein: mEmerald (N terminal on backbone)
  Cloning method: Ligation Independent Cloning
  Sequencing primers: 5′ ACTTCTGCTCTAAAAGCTGCGG; 3′ CACTGCATTCTAGTTGTGGTTTGTC
Terms and licenses: Academic/Nonprofit Terms; Industry Terms: Not Available to Industry
How to cite: pCMV_mEm_4GS_LF82_605 was a gift from Alan Huett (Addgene plasmid # 100454 ; http://n2t.net/addgene:100454 ; RRID:Addgene_100454)
