[The description below was written by a language model from this plasmid's Addgene catalogue record and pLannotate feature annotations shown in this document.]
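Description:
pCMV_mEm_4GS_LF82_605 is a mammalian expression plasmid built on a pCMV backbone (about 4.5 kb without insert; 5,375 bp in the sequenced record) that drives production of an Escherichia coli LF82 open reading frame, LF82_605, as a fusion to the green fluorescent protein mEmerald. It is propagated in E. coli as a high-copy plasmid through a ColE1/pUC-type origin and selected with ampicillin via the β-lactamase gene and its native promoter. The annotation also picks up remnants of older cloning vectors (fragments of lacI, lacZα, rop, bom and a pUC multiple cloning site, plus a lac promoter/operator and CAP site). These appear to be backbone leftovers rather than functional parts of the expression unit. No mammalian selection marker is annotated, which suggests transient transfection.

The expression cassette spans the numbering origin of the circular map: the human CMV immediate-early enhancer and promoter are followed by a modified SV40 intron, which supplies splice donor and acceptor sites, then the mEmerald coding sequence, and finally an SV40 polyadenylation signal. The 873 bp LF82_605 insert is not annotated in the feature table, but it fits the unannotated interval between mEmerald and the poly(A) signal, consistent with the catalogue's description of an N-terminal mEmerald tag carried on the backbone. The "4GS" in the name suggests a glycine-serine linker between tag and insert, though the record does not describe it. The insert was introduced by ligation-independent cloning. The associated work describes a multi-phenotypic imaging screen in HeLa cells, in which fluorescently tagged bacterial proteins are expressed exogenously to identify candidate effectors.
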