Features (pLannotate 1.2.2; 16 found; start..end, strand, type, name):
     61..777     +  CDS            mEmerald: mEmerald is a basic (constitutively fluorescent) green fluorescent protein published in 1998, derived from Aequorea victoria. It is reported to be a very rapidly-maturing monomer with moderate acid sensitivity.
   1746..1880    -  polyA_signal   SV40 poly(A) signal: SV40 polyadenylation signal
   2015..2031    -  protein_bind   lac operator: The lac repressor binds to the lac operator to inhibit transcription in E. coli. This inhibition can be relieved by adding lactose or isopropyl-β-D-thiogalactopyranoside (IPTG). lac repressor encoded by lacI
   2039..2069    -  promoter       lac promoter: promoter for the E. coli lac operon
   2084..2105    -  protein_bind   CAP binding site: CAP binding activates transcription in the presence of cAMP. E. coli catabolite activator protein
   2118..2210    -  CDS            lacI (fragment): lac repressor; lacI; The lac repressor binds to the lac operator to inhibit transcription in E. coli. This inhibition can be relieved by adding lactose or isopropyl-β-D-thiogalactopyranoside (IPTG).
   2393..2981    -  rep_origin     ori: high-copy-number ColE1/pMB1/pBR322/pUC origin of replication
   3152..4012    -  CDS            AmpR: β-lactamase; bla; confers resistance to ampicillin, carbenicillin, and related antibiotics
   4013..4117    -  promoter       AmpR promoter: bla
   4212..4247    +  CDS            rop (fragment): Rop protein, which maintains plasmids at low copy number; rop
   4349..4448    +  misc_feature   bom (fragment): basis of mobility region from pBR322
   4454..4609    -  CDS            lacZα (fragment): LacZα fragment of β-galactosidase; lacZ fragment
   4615..4635    -  misc_feature   MCS (fragment): pUC18/19 multiple cloning site
   4634..4937    +  enhancer       CMV enhancer: human cytomegalovirus immediate early enhancer
   4938..5141    +  promoter       CMV promoter: human cytomegalovirus (CMV) immediate early promoter
   5279..5375    +  intron         SV40 intron: modified SV40 intron with splice donor and acceptor sites
>Addgene plasmid #100454 | pCMV_mEm_4GS_LF82_605 | addgene full sequence | sequence record 210249 | Addgene NGS Result
GCCTGTACGGAAGTGTTACTTCTGCTCTAAAAGCTGCGGAATTGTACCCGCGGGCCCACCATGGTGAGCA
AGGGCGAGGAGCTGTTCACCGGGGTGGTGCCCATCCTGGTCGAGCTGGACGGCGACGTAAACGGCCACAA
GTTCAGCGTGTCCGGCGAGGGCGAGGGCGATGCCACCTACGGCAAGCTGACCCTGAAGTTCATCTGCACC
ACCGGCAAGCTGCCCGTGCCCTGGCCCACCCTCGTGACCACCTTGACCTACGGCGTGCAGTGCTTCGCCC
GCTACCCCGACCACATGAAGCAGCACGACTTCTTCAAGTCCGCCATGCCCGAAGGCTACGTCCAGGAGCG
CACCATCTTCTTCAAGGACGACGGCAACTACAAGACCCGCGCCGAGGTGAAGTTCGAGGGCGACACCCTG
GTGAACCGCATCGAGCTGAAGGGCATCGACTTCAAGGAGGACGGCAACATCCTGGGGCACAAGCTGGAGT
ACAACTACAACAGCCACAAGGTCTATATCACCGCCGACAAGCAGAAGAACGGCATCAAGGTGAACTTCAA
GACCCGCCACAACATCGAGGACGGCAGCGTGCAGCTCGCCGACCACTACCAGCAGAACACCCCCATCGGC
GACGGCCCCGTGCTGCTGCCCGACAACCACTACCTGAGCACCCAGTCCAAGCTGAGCAAAGACCCCAACG
AGAAGCGCGATCACATGGTCCTGCTGGAGTTCGTGACCGCCGCCGGGATCACTCTCGGCATGGACGAGCT
GTACAAGCGAATTGGTGGAGGGGGCGGTTCCGGTGGCGGAGGTTCCCGAATTCGTCGACGGAGATCTGAT
ATGTATAACGTAACAGACGAAGTACCGGAAAATACCCGCACGGCAATCCATTCCTGCGATGGCGAAATCA
AGATGAATGATTTGATAGCTAGGGAGGCGAATGTTCTGTTTGTAGTGCTTGATTCCCTGCGTTTTGATAT
TGCGGTTCAGGAACAAGAGGCGGGCAATACGCCGAACATTAACCGCTATGGTCGCTGGATCAAGTGCGAA
GCCGCTGGCAATTTTACCTGGCCTTCGCATCATTCGATGTTCTCTGGTTTTATGCCTAAGCCGCTGGAAG
CGGCACCGGGTCATTCAATGCTCTTTTTCCCGAAAGATATTGGTTTAGGGCGTTTAGGGCCAAAAAATGC
GTTCGCATTCAGCGAAGAGACGTGGATTAAAGGGCTGGAAAACAAAGGTTACCGCACTATCTGCGTGGGT
GGCGTCTCCTTTTTTAATAACCGTTCAGGGATGGGGAAAGTGTTCCCGGCGATGTTTAAAGAGAGTTACT
GGTATCCTAATTTCTCCTGCACGGTAAAAGAGAGCATGGATAATCAACTCACCTTAATTAATAAAAAGGT
AAATGCTGAACATCCGCTGATGATGTATATCAATATCGACACCATTCATTATCCCAATCATTTTTATATT
GAAAATGCCAAGCCTGGCGATACGGTAGAAACTCACGCCGCTGCCCTGCATTATATTGATGCGAGAATCG
AAAAACTTTTCGATATCTTTCGGCAAACCGGGCGGGAGACGTTAGTTATTCTCTGCTCCGATCATGGTAC
CTGCTACGGGGAAGACGGTAAATATTTCCACAGTTTTAACCATCCGATTGTCAATACCGTACCCTATTTT
CACTTTGTGTTAGATGGCAAAGCCGATGAATGAATCGGTACCCTCGAGAAGCTTGCGGCCGCGGGGATCC
AGACATGATAAGATACATTGATGAGTTTGGACAAACCACAACTAGAATGCAGTGAAAAAAATGCTTTATT
TGTGAAATTTGTGATGCTATTGCTTTATTTGTAACCATTATAAGCTGCAATAAACAAGTTAACAACAACA
ATTGCATTCATTTTATGTTTCAGGTTCAGGGGGAGGTGTGGGAGGTTTTTTCGGATCCTCTAGAGTCGAT
CTGCAGGCATGCTAGCTTGGCGTAATCATGGTCATAGCTGTTTCCTGTGTGAAATTGTTATCCGCTCACA
ATTCCACACAACATACGAGCCGGAAGCATAAAGTGTAAAGCCTGGGGTGCCTAATGAGTGAGCTAACTCA
CATTAATTGCGTTGCGCTCACTGCCCGCTTTCCAGTCGGGAAACCTGTCGTGCCAGCTGCATTAATGAAT
CGGCCAACGCGCGGGGAGAGGCGGTTTGCGTATTGGGCGCTCTTCCGCTTCCTCGCTCACTGACTCGCTG
CGCTCGGTCGTTCGGCTGCGGCGAGCGGTATCAGCTCACTCAAAGGCGGTAATACGGTTATCCACAGAAT
CAGGGGATAACGCAGGAAAGAACATGTGAGCAAAAGGCCAGCAAAAGGCCAGGAACCGTAAAAAGGCCGC
GTTGCTGGCGTTTTTCCATAGGCTCCGCCCCCCTGACGAGCATCACAAAAATCGACGCTCAAGTCAGAGG
TGGCGAAACCCGACAGGACTATAAAGATACCAGGCGTTTCCCCCTGGAAGCTCCCTCGTGCGCTCTCCTG
TTCCGACCCTGCCGCTTACCGGATACCTGTCCGCCTTTCTCCCTTCGGGAAGCGTGGCGCTTTCTCATAG
CTCACGCTGTAGGTATCTCAGTTCGGTGTAGGTCGTTCGCTCCAAGCTGGGCTGTGTGCACGAACCCCCC
GTTCAGCCCGACCGCTGCGCCTTATCCGGTAACTATCGTCTTGAGTCCAACCCGGTAAGACACGACTTAT
CGCCACTGGCAGCAGCCACTGGTAACAGGATTAGCAGAGCGAGGTATGTAGGCGGTGCTACAGAGTTCTT
GAAGTGGTGGCCTAACTACGGCTACACTAGAAGAACAGTATTTGGTATCTGCGCTCTGCTGAAGCCAGTT
ACCTTCGGAAAAAGAGTTGGTAGCTCTTGATCCGGCAAACAAACCACCGCTGGTAGCGGTGGTTTTTTTG
TTTGCAAGCAGCAGATTACGCGCAGAAAAAAAGGATCTCAAGAAGATCCTTTGATCTTTTCTACGGGGTC
TGACGCTCAGTGGAACGAAAACTCACGTTAAGGGATTTTGGTCATGAGATTATCAAAAAGGATCTTCACC
TAGATCCTTTTAAATTAAAAATGAAGTTTTAAATCAATCTAAAGTATATATGAGTAAACTTGGTCTGACA
GTTACCAATGCTTAATCAGTGAGGCACCTATCTCAGCGATCTGTCTATTTCGTTCATCCATAGTTGCCTG
ACTCCCCGTCGTGTAGATAACTACGATACGGGAGGGCTTACCATCTGGCCCCAGTGCTGCAATGATACCG
CGAGACCCACGCTCACCGGCTCCAGATTTATCAGCAATAAACCAGCCAGCCGGAAGGGCCGAGCGCAGAA
GTGGTCCTGCAACTTTATCCGCCTCCATCCAGTCTATTAATTGTTGCCGGGAAGCTAGAGTAAGTAGTTC
GCCAGTTAATAGTTTGCGCAACGTTGTTGCCATTGCTACAGGCATCGTGGTGTCACGCTCGTCGTTTGGT
ATGGCTTCATTCAGCTCCGGTTCCCAACGATCAAGGCGAGTTACATGATCCCCCATGTTGTGCAAAAAAG
CGGTTAGCTCCTTCGGTCCTCCGATCGTTGTCAGAAGTAAGTTGGCCGCAGTGTTATCACTCATGGTTAT
GGCAGCACTGCATAATTCTCTTACTGTCATGCCATCCGTAAGATGCTTTTCTGTGACTGGTGAGTACTCA
ACCAAGTCATTCTGAGAATAGTGTATGCGGCGACCGAGTTGCTCTTGCCCGGCGTCAATACGGGATAATA
CCGCGCCACATAGCAGAACTTTAAAAGTGCTCATCATTGGAAAACGTTCTTCGGGGCGAAAACTCTCAAG
GATCTTACCGCTGTTGAGATCCAGTTCGATGTAACCCACTCGTGCACCCAACTGATCTTCAGCATCTTTT
ACTTTCACCAGCGTTTCTGGGTGAGCAAAAACAGGAAGGCAAAATGCCGCAAAAAAGGGAATAAGGGCGA
CACGGAAATGTTGAATACTCATACTCTTCCTTTTTCAATATTATTGAAGCATTTATCAGGGTTATTGTCT
CATGAGCGGATACATATTTGAATGTATTTAGAAAAATAAACAAATAGGGGTTCCGCGCACATTTCCCCGA
AAAGTGCCACCTGACGTCTAAGAAACCATTATTATCATGACATTAACCTATAAAAATAGGCGTATCACGA
GGCCCTTTCGTCTCGCGCGTTTCGGTGATGACGGTGAAAACCTCTGACACATGCAGCTCCCGGAGACGGT
CACAGCTTGTCTGTAAGCGGATGCCGGGAGCAGACAAGCCCGTCAGGGCGCGTCAGCGGGTGTTGGCGGG
TGTCGGGGCTGGCTTAACTATGCGGCATCAGAGCAGATTGTACTGAGAGTGCACCATATGCGGTGTGAAA
TACCGCACAGATGCGTAAGGAGAAAATACCGCATCAGGCGCCATTCGCCATTCAGGCTGCGCAACTGTTG
GGAAGGGCGATCGGTGCGGGCCTCTTCGCTATTACGCCAGCTGGCGAAAGGGGGATGTGCTGCAAGGCGA
TTAAGTTGGGTAACGCCAGGGTTTTCCCAGTCACGACGTTGTAAAACGACGGCCAGTGAGTTCGAGCTTG
CATGCCTGCAGGTCGTTACATAACTTACGGTAAATGGCCCGCCTGGCTGACCGCCCAACGACCCCCGCCC
ATTGACGTCAATAATGACGTATGTTCCCATAGTAACGCCAATAGGGACTTTCCATTGACGTCAATGGGTG
GAGTATTTACGGTAAACTGCCCACTTGGCAGTACATCAAGTGTATCATATGCCAAGTACGCCCCCTATTG
ACGTCAATGACGGTAAATGGCCCGCCTGGCATTATGCCCAGTACATGACCTTATGGGACTTTCCTACTTG
GCAGTACATCTACGTATTAGTCATCGCTATTACCATGGTGATGCGGTTTTGGCAGTACATCAATGGGCGT
GGATAGCGGTTTGACTCACGGGGATTTCCAAGTCTCCACCCCATTGACGTCAATGGGAGTTTGTTTTGGC
ACCAAAATCAACGGGACTTTCCAAAATGTCGTAACAACTCCGCCCCATTGACGCAAATGGGCGGTAGGCG
TGTACGGTGGGAGGTCTATATAAGCAGAGCTCGTTTAGTGAACCGTCAGATCGCCTGGAGACGCCATCCA
CGCTGTTTTGACCTCCATAGAAGACACCGGGACCGATCCAGCCTCCGGACTCTAGAGGATCCGGTACTAG
AGGAACTGAAAAACCAGAAAGTTAACTGGTAAGTTTAGTCTTTTTGTCTTTTATTTCAGGTCCCGGATCC
GGTGGTGGTGCAAATCAAAGAACTGCTCCTCAGTGGATGTTGCCTTTACTTCTAG
