>Addgene plasmid #100454 | pCMV_mEm_4GS_LF82_605 | depositor partial sequence | sequence record 183763 | Sequence across LF82 gene insert region
CTCGGCATGGACGAGCTGTACAAGCGAATTGGTGGAGGGGGCGGTTCCGGTGGCGGAGGTTCCCGAATTC
GTCGACGGAGATCTGATATGTATAACGTAACAGACGAAGTACCGGAAAATACCCGCACGGCAATCCATTC
CTGCGATGGCGAAATCAAGATGAATGATTTGATAGCTAGGGAGGCGAATGTTCTGTTTGTAGTGCTTGAT
TCCCTGCGTTTTGATATTGCGGTTCAGGAACAAGAGGCGGGCAATACGCCGAACATTAACCGCTATGGTC
GCTGGATCAAGTGCGAAGCCGCTGGCAATTTTACCTGGCCTTCGCATCATTCGATGTTCTCTGGTTTTAT
GCCTAAGCCGCTGGAAGCGGCACCGGGTCATTCAATGCTCTTTTTCCCGAAAGATATTGGTTTAGGGCGT
TTAGGGCCAAAAAATGCGTTCGCATTCAGCGAAGAGACGTGGATTAAAGGGCTGGAAAACAAAGGTTACC
GCACTATCTGCGTGGGTGGCGTCTCCTTTTTTAATAACCGTTCAGGGATGGGGAAAGTGTTCCCGGCGAT
GTTTAAAGAGAGTTACTGGTATCCTAATTTCTCCTGCACGGTAAAAGAGAGCATGGATAATCAACTCACC
TTAATTAATAAAAAGGTAAATGCTGAACATCCGCTGATGATGTATATCAATATCGACACCATTCATTATC
CCAATCATTTTTATATTGAAAATGCCAAGCCTGGCGATACGGTAGAAACTCACGCCGCTGCCCTGCATTA
TATTGATGCGAGAATCGAAAAACTTTTCGATATCTTTCGGCAAACCGGGCGGGAGACGTTAGTTATTCTC
TGCTCCGATCATGGTACCTGCTACGGGGAAGACGGTAAATATTTCCACAGTTTTAACCATCCGATTGTCA
ATACCGTACCCTATTTTCACTTTGTGTTAGATGGCAAAGCCGATGAATGAATCGGTACCCTCGAGAAGCT
TG
